>Addgene plasmid #67347 | pDONR221-SARA-no stop | addgene partial sequence | sequence record 119363 | M13-Rev 5'-CAGGAAACAGCTATGACC-3'
TCAGCTGGATGGCAAATAATGATTTTATTTTGACTGATAGTGACCTGTTCGTTGCAACAAATTGATAAGC
AATGCTTTCTTATAATGCCAACTTTGTACAAGAAAGCTGGGTCATCAATGTACTGTGCCATCCAGCGGAA
GCCTTCTCCGTAACCTTGTCTTTTGAGCACACTACACATGAAAACTTCTAAGGGTCGGGCATTCAGTTCT
TTCAGAGATATACTCCCCTTTCCTGTTGTCTGACCATATAAACCAAACATCTCTCGCAACCTCTCTTCAC
TGATGGCTTCAGGTCTGTCGATCTTATTCCCAAGAATCAGTATAGGCACATTAGCAATGGTTTCATCTGT
CATTAGTGAATCAAGTTCTTCTTTTGACTCTAACAGCCTTTCGTGGTCTGCACAATCCACCAGAAATACA
ATGCCATTGATAGCAGGAAGGTAGTTTTTCCACACTCTTCGAGCTTGAACATGTCCACCCAGATCAAAAG
TTGTAAACGTCATGCCAGCAATGGTCAGTTCTTCGGAAGTGGGATGTAATGTTGGGACATGTTGTCCAAG
TCTGTCATCTTTTAGCATGTGTAGCAATGTTGTTTTTCCTGCATTATCCAATCCAAGAAATACCAGTTTA
CCAGTTTTCTTATATAATCCTAAAAACTGTAGCACACTGCTGAAACCACTGTAAATCCAATCAAATATGA
AGGACATGGTTCTATCTCCTTCTAAGCCTGCTTTTTTGTACAAAGTTGGCATTATAAAAAAGCATTGCTC
ATCAATTTGTTGCAACGAACAGGTCACTATCAGTCAAAATAAAATCATTATTTGGGGCCCGAGC
