[The description below was written by a language model from this plasmid's Addgene catalogue record.]
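Description:
pDONR221-SARA-no stop is a Gateway entry clone built on the commercial pDONR221 donor backbone, carrying the human SARA open reading frame with its stop codon removed. It is a high-copy plasmid propagated in standard E. coli cloning strains under kanamycin selection. Although the record lists it under bacterial expression as well as Gateway entry vector, it states that there is no promoter driving the insert, so the plasmid serves as a shuttle and storage form for the coding sequence, not as an expression construct in its own right. No feature table is provided, so the exact positions of the origin, resistance gene and recombination sites are not documented here. An entry clone made by Gateway cloning into pDONR221 would normally have the insert flanked by attL sites, with M13 forward and reverse primer sites outside the cassette for sequence verification.

The insert is named SARA, while the linked gene entry is SAR1B, whose aliases include SARA2. The record does not resolve this naming difference, so the identity of the SAR1 family member is best confirmed by sequencing. SAR proteins are small GTPases of the ARF family. The construct belongs to a plasmid toolbox for expression or knockdown of human ARF, ARL and SAR GTPases. Omitting the stop codon allows the open reading frame to be transferred by LR recombination into destination vectors that supply a promoter and a C-terminal tag or reporter, producing in-frame C-terminal fusions. This can be useful for GTPases whose N-terminus is functionally important.
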