Addgene plasmid #67347: pDONR221-SARA-no stop
Purpose: hSara without stop codon in Gateway Entry vector
Depositing lab: Richard Kahn. Depositing organization: Emory University. Publication: Tool box: Plasmids for the expression or knockdown of human ARF Family GTPases (ARF/ARL/SAR) and their co-expression in bacteria with N-myristoyltransferases. Kerr SC, Kahn RA. Cell Logist. 2015 Sep 21;5(3):e1090523. doi: 10.1080/21592799.2015.1090523. eCollection 2015 Jul-Sep. PubMed 27057421.
Backbone
  Vector backbone: pDONR221
  Backbone manufacturer: Life Technologies
  Vector type: Bacterial Expression ; Gateway Entry vector
Growth in bacteria
  Bacterial resistance: Kanamycin, 50 μg/mL
  Growth temperature: 37°C
  Growth strain: DH5alpha
  Copy number: High Copy
Gene/Insert
  Gene/Insert name: SARA (alt name: pRK21n-221)
  Species: H. sapiens (human)
  Entrez Gene: SAR1B (a.k.a. ANDD, CMRD, GTBPB, SARA2)
  Promoter: None
  Cloning method: Gateway Cloning
  Sequencing primers: 5′ M13-Fwd; 3′ M13-Rev
Terms and licenses: Academic/Nonprofit Terms; Industry Terms: Not Available to Industry
How to cite: pDONR221-SARA-no stop was a gift from Richard Kahn (Addgene plasmid # 67347 ; http://n2t.net/addgene:67347 ; RRID:Addgene_67347)
